>Addgene plasmid #205070 | MTF1 deltaC18 | addgene full sequence | sequence record 409408 | Addgene NGS Result
AAAAAAACCACCGCTACCAGCGGTGGTTTGTTTGCCGGATCAAGAGCTACCAACTCTTTTTCCGAAGGTA
ACTGGCTTCAGCAGAGCGCAGATACCAAATACTGTCCTTCTAGTGTAGCCGTAGTTAGGCCACCACTTCA
AGAACTCTGTAGCACCGCCTACATACCTCGCTCTGCTAATCCTGTTACCAGTGGCTGCTGCCAGTGGCGA
TAAGTCGTGTCTTACCGGGTTGGACTCAAGACGATAGTTACCGGATAAGGCGCAGCGGTCGGGCTGAACG
GGGGGTTCGTGCACACAGCCCAGCTTGGAGCGAACGACCTACACCGAACTGAGATACCTACAGCGTGAGC
TATGAGAAAGCGCCACGCTTCCCGAAGGGAGAAAGGCGGACAGGTATCCGGTAAGCGGCAGGGTCGGAAC
AGGAGAGCGCACGAGGGAGCTTCCAGGGGGAAACGCCTGGTATCTTTATAGTCCTGTCGGGTTTCGCCAC
CTCTGACTTGAGCGTCGATTTTTGTGATGCTCGTCAGGGGGGCGGAGCCTATGGAAAAACGCCAGCAACG
CGGCCTTTTTACGGTTCCTGGCCTTTTGCTGGCCTTTTGCTCACATGTTCTTTCCTGCGTTATCCCCTGA
TTCTGTGGATAACCGTATTACCGCCTTTGAGTGAGCTGATACCGCTCGCCGCAGCCGAACGACCGAGCGC
AGCGAGTCAGTGAGCGAGGAAGCGGAAGAGCGCCTGATGCGGTATTTTCTCCTTACGCATCTGTGCGGTA
TTTCACACCGCATATGGTGCACTCTCAGTACAATCTGCTCTGATGCCGCATAGTTAAGCCAGTATACACT
CCGCTATCGCTACGTGACTGGGTCATGGCTGCGCCCCGACACCCGCCAACACCCGCTGACGCGCCCTGAC
GGGCTTGTCTGCTCCCGGCATCCGCTTACAGACAAGCTGTGACCGTCTCCGGGAGCTGCATGTGTCAGAG
GTTTTCACCGTCATCACCGAAACGCGCGAGGCAGCAGATCAATTCGCGCGCGAAGGCGAAGCGGCATGCA
TTTACGTTGACACCATCGAATGGTGCAAAACCTTTCGCGGTATGGCATGATAGCGCCCGGAAGAGAGTCA
ATTCAGGGTGGTGAATGTGAAACCAGTAACGTTATACGATGTCGCAGAGTATGCCGGTGTCTCTTATCAG
ACCGTTTCCCGCGTGGTGAACCAGGCCAGCCACGTTTCTGCGAAAACGCGGGAAAAAGTGGAAGCGGCGA
TGGCGGAGCTGAATTACATTCCCAACCGCGTGGCACAACAACTGGCGGGCAAACAGTCGTTGCTGATTGG
CGTTGCCACCTCCAGTCTGGCCCTGCACGCGCCGTCGCAAATTGTCGCGGCGATTAAATCTCGCGCCGAT
CAACTGGGTGCCAGCGTGGTGGTGTCGATGGTAGAACGAAGCGGCGTCGAAGCCTGTAAAGCGGCGGTGC
ACAATCTTCTCGCGCAACGCGTCAGTGGGCTGATCATTAACTATCCGCTGGATGACCAGGATGCCATTGC
TGTGGAAGCTGCCTGCACTAATGTTCCGGCGTTATTTCTTGATGTCTCTGACCAGACACCCATCAACAGT
ATTATTTTCTCCCATGAAGACGGTACGCGACTGGGCGTGGAGCATCTGGTCGCATTGGGTCACCAGCAAA
TCGCGCTGTTAGCGGGCCCATTAAGTTCTGTCTCGGCGCGTCTGCGTCTGGCTGGCTGGCATAAATATCT
CACTCGCAATCAAATTCAGCCGATAGCGGAACGGGAAGGCGACTGGAGTGCCATGTCCGGTTTTCAACAA
ACCATGCAAATGCTGAATGAGGGCATCGTTCCCACTGCGATGCTGGTTGCCAACGATCAGATGGCGCTGG
GCGCAATGCGCGCCATTACCGAGTCCGGGCTGCGCGTTGGTGCGGATATCTCGGTAGTGGGATACGACGA
TACCGAAGACAGCTCATGTTATATCCCGCCGTTAACCACCATCAAACAGGATTTTCGCCTGCTGGGGCAA
ACCAGCGTGGACCGCTTGCTGCAACTCTCTCAGGGCCAGGCGGTGAAGGGCAATCAGCTGTTGCCCGTCT
CACTGGTGAAAAGAAAAACCACCCTGGCGCCCAATACGCAAACCGCCTCTCCCCGCGCGTTGGCCGATTC
ATTAATGCAGCTGGCACGACAGGTTTCCCGACTGGAAAGCGGGCAGTGAGCGCAACGCAATTAATGTAAG
TTAGCGCGAATTGATCTGGTTTGACAGCTTATCATCGACTGCACGGTGCACCAATGCTTCTGGCGTCAGG
CAGCCATCGGAAGCTGTGGTATGGCTGTGCAGGTCGTAAATCACTGCATAATTCGTGTCGCTCAAGGCGC
ACTCCCGTTCTGGATAATGTTTTTTGCGCCGACATCATAACGGTTCTGGCAAATATTCTGAAATGAGCTG
TTGACAATTAATCATCCGGCTCGTATAATGTGTGGAATTGTGAGCGGATAACAATTTCACACAGGAAACA
GCGCCGCTGAGAAAAAGCGAAGCGGCACTGCTCTTTAACAATTTATCAGACAATCTGTGTGGGCACTCGA
CCGGAATTATCGATTAACTTTATTATTAAAAATTAAAGAGGTATATATTAATGTATCGATTAAATAAGGA
GGAATAAACCATGGGGGGTTCTCATCATCATCATCATCATGGTATGGCTAGCTCTGTTCCAATCCCTGGT
ATTAAAGATATCTCCAAACTTAAGTTCTTTTATGGTTTCAAATATTTATGGAATCCAACAGTATACAATA
AAATCTTTGATAAGCTGGATTTAACTAAAACGTATAAACATCCAGAAGAATTGAAAGTACTTGACCTCTA
CCCTGGCGTTGGTATACAATCAGCTATTTTTTATAATAAATATTGCCCCCGCCAATATTCTTTACTGGAA
AAACGCTCAAGTCTCTACAAGTTTCTGAATGCAAAATTCGAAGGGTCTCCATTGCAAATTCTAAAAAGAG
ATCCATATGACTGGTCAACCTACTCGAATCTAATTGACGAAGAGCGAATATTTGTTCCTGAAGTTCAATC
CTCAGATCATATTAATGATAAATTTCTAACCGTTGCTAATGTGACGGGGGAGGGTTCTGAAGGTCTTATA
ATGCAGTGGCTGTCCTGTATTGGAAACAAGAACTGGTTGTATAGGTTTGGTAAAGTAAAGATGTTATTAT
GGATGCCAAGCACAACAGCTAGAAAACTTCTAGCTAGGCCAGGCATGCATTCTAGATCCAAATGTTCAGT
AGTAAGGGAGGCATTTACAGATACTAAACTCATTGCCATATCAGACGCAAATGAATTGAAGGGATTTGAT
AGTCAATGCATAGAAGAATGGGATCCCATTTTATTTAGTGCTGCGGAAATATGGCCTACAAAGGGAAAGC
CAATTGCGTTAGTAGAAATGGACCCAATTGACTTCGATTTTGACGTAGATAATTGGGATTATGTCACGAG
GCACTTAATGATTTTGAAAAGAACACCCTTGAATACTGTCATGGACTCGCTGGGACATGGTGGCCAACAA
TATTTTAATAGTAGAATCACTGACAAAGATCTGCTAAAAAAGTGTCCGATTGATTTGACAAATGACGAGT
TTATATATCTAACGAAATTATTCATGGAGTGGCCTTTCTAACCAGATATTTTAATGGATTTTGTTGATAT
GTATCAAACAGAGCACTCTGGTTGAAAGCTTGGCTGTTTTGGCGGATGAGAGAAGATTTTCAGCCTGATA
CAGATTAAATCAGAACGCAGAAGCGGTCTGATAAAACAGAATTTGCCTGGCGGCAGTAGCGCGGTGGTCC
CACCTGACCCCATGCCGAACTCAGAAGTGAAACGCCGTAGCGCCGATGGTAGTGTGGGGTCTCCCCATGC
GAGAGTAGGGAACTGCCAGGCATCAAATAAAACGAAAGGCTCAGTCGAAAGACTGGGCCTTTCGTTTTAT
CTGTTGTTTGTCGGTGAACGCTCTCCTGAGTAGGACAAATCCGCCGGGAGCGGATTTGAACGTTGCGAAG
CAACGGCCCGGAGGGTGGCGGGCAGGACGCCCGCCATAAACTGCCAGGCATCAAATTAAGCAGAAGGCCA
TCCTGACGGATGGCCTTTTTGCGTTTCTACAAACTCTTTTGTTTATTTTTCTAAATACATTCAAATATGT
ATCCGCTCATGAGACAATAACCCTGATAAATGCTTCAATAATATTGAAAAAGGAAGAGTATGAGTATTCA
ACATTTCCGTGTCGCCCTTATTCCCTTTTTTGCGGCATTTTGCCTTCCTGTTTTTGCTCACCCAGAAACG
CTGGTGAAAGTAAAAGATGCTGAAGATCAGTTGGGTGCACGAGTGGGTTACATCGAACTGGATCTCAACA
GCGGTAAGATCCTTGAGAGTTTTCGCCCCGAAGAACGTTTTCCAATGATGAGCACTTTTAAAGTTCTGCT
ATGTGGCGCGGTATTATCCCGTGTTGACGCCGGGCAAGAGCAACTCGGTCGCCGCATACACTATTCTCAG
AATGACTTGGTTGAGTACTCACCAGTCACAGAAAAGCATCTTACGGATGGCATGACAGTAAGAGAATTAT
GCAGTGCTGCCATAACCATGAGTGATAACACTGCGGCCAACTTACTTCTGACAACGATCGGAGGACCGAA
GGAGCTAACCGCTTTTTTGCACAACATGGGGGATCATGTAACTCGCCTTGATCGTTGGGAACCGGAGCTG
AATGAAGCCATACCAAACGACGAGCGTGACACCACGATGCCTGTAGCAATGGCAACAACGTTGCGCAAAC
TATTAACTGGCGAACTACTTACTCTAGCTTCCCGGCAACAATTAATAGACTGGATGGAGGCGGATAAAGT
TGCAGGACCACTTCTGCGCTCGGCCCTTCCGGCTGGCTGGTTTATTGCTGATAAATCTGGAGCCGGTGAG
CGTGGGTCTCGCGGTATCATTGCAGCACTGGGGCCAGATGGTAAGCCCTCCCGTATCGTAGTTATCTACA
CGACGGGGAGTCAGGCAACTATGGATGAACGAAATAGACAGATCGCTGAGATAGGTGCCTCACTGATTAA
GCATTGGTAACTGTCAGACCAAGTTTACTCATATATACTTTAGATTGATTTAAAACTTCATTTTTAATTT
AAAAGGATCTAGGTGAAGATCCTTTTTGATAATCTCATGACCAAAATCCCTTAACGTGAGTTTTCGTTCC
ACTGAGCGTCAGACCCCGTAGAAAAGATCAAAGGATCTTCTTGAGATCCTTTTTTTCTGCGCGTAATCTG
CTGCTTGCAAAC
Features (pLannotate 1.2.2; 18 found; start..end, strand, type, name):
    733..873     -  misc_feature   bom: basis of mobility region from pBR322
    975..1015    -  CDS            rop (fragment): Rop protein, which maintains plasmids at low copy number; rop
   1059..1136    +  promoter       lacIq promoter: lacI (mutant); In the lacIq allele, a single base change in the promoter boosts expression of the lacI gene about 10-fold.
   1137..2219    +  CDS            lacI: lac repressor; lacI; The lac repressor binds to the lac operator to inhibit transcription in E. coli. This inhibition can be relieved by adding lactose or isopropyl-β-D-thiogalactopyranoside (IPTG).
   2261..2278    +  promoter       tet promoter (fragment): E. coli promoter for tetracycline efflux protein gene
   2274..2375    -  CDS            yciV (fragment): RNAAM_ECOLI - Also known as trpH From Escherichia coli (strain K12).
   2451..2480    +  promoter       trc promoter: strong E. coli promoter; hybrid between the trp and lac UV5 promoters
   2488..2504    +  protein_bind   lac operator: The lac repressor binds to the lac operator to inhibit transcription in E. coli. This inhibition can be relieved by adding lactose or isopropyl-β-D-thiogalactopyranoside (IPTG). lac repressor encoded by lacI
   2521..2590    +  misc_feature   rrnG antiterminator: antiterminator from the E. coli rrnG leader region (Berg et al., 1989)
   2641..2667    +  CDS            minicistron: synthetic cistron containing a ribosome binding site (Shine-Dalgarno sequence), for enhancing the bacterial expression of a downstream cistron (Schoner, 1997) This first cistron should terminate 3 bp upstream of the ATG for the second cistron.
   2683..2703    +  CDS            capTEV™ (fragment): composite tag for in vivo biotinylation, TEV protease cleavage, and 6xHis tagging
   2713..3732    +  CDS            MTF1: MTF1_YEAST - Experimental evidence at protein level: Swiss-Prot protein existence level 1. Mitochondrial transcription factor that confers selective promoter recognition on the core subunit of the yeast mitochondrial RNA polymerase. Interacts with DNA in a non-specific manner. From Saccharomyces cerevisiae (strain ATCC 204508 / S288c) (Baker's yeast).
   3825..3940    +  ncRNA          5S rRNA: Accession: RF00001 - 5S ribosomal RNA
   3944..4030    +  terminator     rrnB T1 terminator: Escherichia coli rrnB; transcription terminator T1 from the E. coli rrnB gene
   4122..4149    +  terminator     rrnB T2 terminator: transcription terminator T2 from the E. coli rrnB gene
   4168..4259    +  promoter       AmpR promoter: bla
   4260..5120    +  CDS            AmpR: β-lactamase; bla; confers resistance to ampicillin, carbenicillin, and related antibiotics
   5291..547     +  rep_origin     ori (across the origin): high-copy-number ColE1/pMB1/pBR322/pUC origin of replication
