[The description below was written by a language model from this plasmid's Addgene catalogue record and pLannotate feature annotations shown in this document.]
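Description:
MTF1 deltaC18 is a bacterial expression plasmid of about 5.3 kb for producing a truncated form of the Saccharomyces cerevisiae mitochondrial transcription factor Mtf1 (YMR228W) in E. coli. The catalogue lists the backbone as pBR322 and the plasmid as low copy. The feature table agrees with this, showing a ColE1/pMB1-family origin, the pBR322 bom (basis of mobility) region and a small remnant of rop. Selection is by ampicillin through the bla gene under its native promoter.

The MTF1 coding sequence carries a deletion of the C-terminal 18 amino acids and lies downstream of the trc promoter, a strong trp/lac hybrid, followed by a lac operator. A lacI gene driven by the lacIq promoter is carried on the same plasmid, so transcription is repressed until it is relieved by IPTG. Between the operator and the insert are an rrnG antiterminator and a short synthetic minicistron carrying a ribosome binding site, an arrangement meant to improve transcription read-through and translation initiation of the downstream gene. A short annotated fragment matching the capTEV composite tag lies just upstream of the MTF1 reading frame. It probably represents a small N-terminal tag such as a His stretch, although the record does not explicitly describe a tag. Transcription ends at the rrnB region, which comprises the 5S rRNA sequence and the T1 and T2 terminators. Small tet promoter and yciV fragments appear to be backbone remnants.

The stated purpose is Mtf1 protein expression. The associated publication concerns the role of the Mtf1 C-terminal tail in template strand alignment, DNA scrunching and the transition from initiation to elongation, so this truncation mutant presumably provides recombinant protein for such studies of yeast mitochondrial transcription.
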