Addgene plasmid #205070: MTF1 deltaC18
Purpose: MTF1 protein expression
Depositing lab: Smita Patel. Depositing organization: Rutgers, The State University of New Jersey. Publication: The C-terminal tail of the yeast mitochondrial transcription factor Mtf1 coordinates template strand alignment, DNA scrunching and timely transition into elongation. Basu U, Lee SW, Deshpande A, Shen J, Sohn BK, Cho H, Kim H, Patel SS. Nucleic Acids Res. 2020 Mar 18;48(5):2604-2620. doi: 10.1093/nar/gkaa040. PubMed 31980825.
Backbone
  Vector backbone: pBR322
  Vector type: Bacterial Expression
Growth in bacteria
  Bacterial resistance: Ampicillin, 100 μg/mL
  Growth temperature: 37°C
  Growth strain: DH5alpha
  Copy number: Low Copy
Gene/Insert
  Gene/Insert name: MTF1
  Species: S. cerevisiae (budding yeast)
  Mutation: Lacks C-terminal 18 amino acids
  Entrez Gene: MTF1 (a.k.a. YMR228W)
  Cloning method: Unknown
Terms and licenses: Academic/Nonprofit Terms; Industry Terms: Not Available to Industry
How to cite: MTF1 deltaC18 was a gift from Smita Patel (Addgene plasmid # 205070 ; http://n2t.net/addgene:205070 ; RRID:Addgene_205070)
